Addgene plasmid #195247: pcDNA-wtATMSPARK2
Purpose: express wtATMSPARK2
Depositing lab: Xiaokun Shu. Depositing organization: University of California, San Francisco (UCSF). Publication: ATM-SPARK: A GFP phase separation-based activity reporter of ATM. Li X, Chung CI, Yang J, Chaudhuri S, Munster PN, Shu X. Sci Adv. 2023 Mar;9(9):eade3760. doi: 10.1126/sciadv.ade3760. Epub 2023 Mar 1. PubMed 36857446.
Backbone
  Vector backbone: pcDNA
  Vector type: Mammalian Expression
Growth in bacteria
  Bacterial resistance: Ampicillin, 100 μg/mL
  Growth temperature: 37°C
  Growth strain: DH5alpha
  Copy number: High Copy
Gene/Insert
  Gene/Insert name: ATMSPARK2 sensor
  Insert size (bp): 2505
  Promoter: CMV
  Cloning method: Restriction Enzyme; 5′ cloning site NheI (unknown if destroyed); 3′ cloning site EcoRI (unknown if destroyed)
  Sequencing primers: 5′ CMV forward; 3′ BGH reversed
Terms and licenses: Academic/Nonprofit Terms; Industry Terms: Not Available to Industry
How to cite: pcDNA-wtATMSPARK2 was a gift from Xiaokun Shu (Addgene plasmid # 195247 ; http://n2t.net/addgene:195247 ; RRID:Addgene_195247)
