[The description below was written by a language model from this plasmid's Addgene catalogue record and pLannotate feature annotations shown in this document.]
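Description:
pcDNA-wtATMSPARK2 is a mammalian expression plasmid built on a pcDNA backbone that drives the wild-type ATMSPARK2 sensor, a GFP-based, phase-separation reporter of ATM kinase activity according to the associated publication title. In bacteria it is maintained at high copy from a ColE1/pUC-type origin and selected with ampicillin through the AmpR (β-lactamase) gene and its own promoter. An f1 phage origin is also present. For mammalian cells the backbone carries an SV40 early promoter driving a neomycin phosphotransferase (neo) gene followed by an SV40 polyadenylation signal, an arrangement that normally allows G418 selection of stable transfectants, although the record does not state that this was used.

The roughly 2.5 kb sensor insert was placed between NheI and EcoRI sites, downstream of the human CMV immediate-early enhancer and promoter and upstream of the bovine growth hormone poly(A) signal. A T7 promoter sits just before the coding region. The automated annotation splits the insert into a partial EGFP-like match followed by a longer region labelled GCaMP2. These labels most likely reflect sequence similarity to Aequorea-derived GFP sequences rather than a true calcium indicator. The record does not itemise the sensor's actual domains, such as substrate, binding or oligomerising modules. Short hits to an HIV-1 LTR, ble, lacI and a second SV40 promoter are fragmentary matches within backbone sequence rather than functional elements. The feature table derives from a 7,852 nt sequence record labelled as a partial NGS result.

The plasmid is intended for expressing the sensor in mammalian cells, presumably to visualise ATM activity through the GFP signal.
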