Features (pLannotate 1.2.2; 21 found; start..end, strand, type, name):
     28..80      -  misc_feature   bom (fragment): basis of mobility region from pBR322
    235..614     +  enhancer       CMV enhancer: human cytomegalovirus immediate early enhancer
    615..818     +  promoter       CMV promoter: human cytomegalovirus (CMV) immediate early promoter
    814..847     +  LTR            5' LTR (truncated) (fragment): truncated 5' long terminal repeat (LTR) from HIV-1
    863..881     +  promoter       T7 promoter: promoter for bacteriophage T7 RNA polymerase
    916..1452    +  CDS            cEGFP (fragment): cEGFP is a basic (constitutively fluorescent) green fluorescent protein published in 2008, derived from Aequorea victoria.
   1465..3183    +  CDS            GCaMP2: GCaMP2 is a basic (constitutively fluorescent) green fluorescent protein published in 2006, derived from Aequorea victoria.
   3449..3673    +  polyA_signal   bGH poly(A) signal: bovine growth hormone polyadenylation signal
   3677..3698    +  promoter       SV40 promoter (fragment): SV40 enhancer and early promoter
   3719..4147    +  rep_origin     f1 ori (sequence partly withheld): f1 bacteriophage origin of replication; arrow indicates direction of (+) strand synthesis
   4161..4490    +  promoter       SV40 promoter: SV40 enhancer and early promoter
   4557..5348    +  CDS            neo: KKA2_KLEPN - Also known as kan, nptII. Experimental evidence at protein level: Swiss-Prot protein existence level 1. Resistance to kanamycin, neomycin, paromomycin, ribostamycin, butirosin and gentamicin B. From Klebsiella pneumoniae.
   5372..5530    +  CDS            ble (fragment): BLE_KLEPN - Experimental evidence at protein level: Swiss-Prot protein existence level 1. Binding protein with a strong affinity to the bleomycin family of antibiotics. Binds to CL990; an antimitotic-antibiotic compound. From Klebsiella pneumoniae.
   5525..5646    +  polyA_signal   SV40 poly(A) signal: SV40 polyadenylation signal
   5719..5735    -  protein_bind   lac operator: The lac repressor binds to the lac operator to inhibit transcription in E. coli. This inhibition can be relieved by adding lactose or isopropyl-β-D-thiogalactopyranoside (IPTG). lac repressor encoded by lacI
   5743..5773    -  promoter       lac promoter: promoter for the E. coli lac operon
   5788..5809    -  protein_bind   CAP binding site: CAP binding activates transcription in the presence of cAMP. E. coli catabolite activator protein
   5822..5914    -  CDS            lacI (fragment): lac repressor; lacI; The lac repressor binds to the lac operator to inhibit transcription in E. coli. This inhibition can be relieved by adding lactose or isopropyl-β-D-thiogalactopyranoside (IPTG).
   6097..6685    -  rep_origin     ori: high-copy-number ColE1/pMB1/pBR322/pUC origin of replication
   6856..7716    -  CDS            AmpR: β-lactamase; bla; confers resistance to ampicillin, carbenicillin, and related antibiotics
   7717..7821    -  promoter       AmpR promoter: bla
>Addgene plasmid #195247 | pcDNA-wtATMSPARK2 | addgene full sequence | sequence record 398158 | Addgene Partial NGS Result
GACGGATCGGGAGATCTCCCGATCCCCTATGGTGCACTCTCAGTACAATCTGCTCTGATGCCGCATAGTT
AAGCCAGTATCTGCTCCCTGCTTGTGTGTTGGAGGTCGCTGAGTAGTGCGCGAGCAAAATTTAAGCTACA
ACAAGGCAAGGCTTGACCGACAATTGCATGAAGAATCTGCTTAGGGTTAGGCGTTTTGCGCTGCTTCGCG
ATGTACGGGCCAGATATACGCGTTGACATTGATTATTGACTAGTTATTAATAGTAATCAATTACGGGGTC
ATTAGTTCATAGCCCATATATGGAGTTCCGCGTTACATAACTTACGGTAAATGGCCCGCCTGGCTGACCG
CCCAACGACCCCCGCCCATTGACGTCAATAATGACGTATGTTCCCATAGTAACGCCAATAGGGACTTTCC
ATTGACGTCAATGGGTGGAGTATTTACGGTAAACTGCCCACTTGGCAGTACATCAAGTGTATCATATGCC
AAGTACGCCCCCTATTGACGTCAATGACGGTAAATGGCCCGCCTGGCATTATGCCCAGTACATGACCTTA
TGGGACTTTCCTACTTGGCAGTACATCTACGTATTAGTCATCGCTATTACCATGGTGATGCGGTTTTGGC
AGTACATCAATGGGCGTGGATAGCGGTTTGACTCACGGGGATTTCCAAGTCTCCACCCCATTGACGTCAA
TGGGAGTTTGTTTTGGCACCAAAATCAACGGGACTTTCCAAAATGTCGTAACAACTCCGCCCCATTGACG
CAAATGGGCGGTAGGCGTGTACGGTGGGAGGTCTATATAAGCAGAGCTCTCTGGCTAACTAGAGAACCCA
CTGCTTACTGGCTTATCGAAATTAATACGACTCACTATAGGGAGACCCAAGCTGGCTAGCGCCACCATGT
TGGAGACGGTGAGCACGCAGGAGTTGTATAGCATACCGCTCGAGTCCGGACTCAGATCTGGCAGCGGTGG
AGGCGATATCCCCGCCGCCAAGCGGGTGAAGCTGGACATGGTGAGCAAGGGCGAGGAGCTGTTCACCGGG
GTGGTGCCCATCCTGGTCGAGCTGGACGGCGACGTAAACGGCCACAAGTTCAGCGTGTCCGGCGAGGGCG
AGGGCGATGCCACCTACGGCAAGCTGACCCTGAAGTTCATCTGCACCACCGGCAAGCTGCCCGTGCCCTG
GCCCACCCTCGTGACCACCCTGACCTACGGCGTGCAGTGCTTCAGCCGCTACCCCGACCACATGAAGCAG
CACGACTTCTTCAAGTCCGCCATGCCCGAAGGCTACGTCCAGGAGCGCACCATCTTCTTCAAGGACGACG
GCAACTACAAGACCCGCGCCGAGGTGAAGTTCGAGGGCGACACCCTGGTGAACCGCATCGAGCTGAAGGG
CATCGACTTCAAGGAGGACGGCAACATCCTGGGGCACAAGCTGGAGTACAACTACAACAGCCACAACGTC
TATATCATGGCCGACAAGCAGAAGAACGGCATCAAGGCCAACTTCAAGATCCGCCACAACATCGAGGACG
GCAGCGTGCAGCTCGCCGACCACTACCAGCAGAACACCCCCATCGGCGACGGCCCCGTGCTGCTGCCCGA
CAACCACTACCTGAGCACCCAGTCCGCCCTGAGCAAAGACCCCAACGAGAAGCGCGATCACATGGTCCTG
CTGGAGTTCGTGACCGCCGCCGGGATCACTCTCGGCATGGACGAGCTGTACAAGGGATCCGGCAGTGCTG
GTGGTAGTGCTGGTGGTAGTGCTGGTGGTAGTGCTGGTGGCAGTGCTGGTGGTAGTGCTGGTGGTAGTGC
TGGTGGCTCTAGAGGAGAAATCGCAAAGAGTCTGAAAGAAATTGCAAAATCCTTGAAGGAAATAGCGTGG
TCACTGAAAGAAATTGCCAAGTCCCTCAAAGGGGGTACCGAGGGCAGAGGAAGTCTGCTAACATGCGGTG
ACGTCGAGGAGAATCCTGGCCCAAAGCTTGCCACCATGCATAAGTTTTCTCAAGAACAGATCGGCGAAAA
CATTGTGTGCAGGGTCATTTGTACCACGGGTCAAATTCCCATCCGAGATTTGTCAGCTGATATTTCACAA
GTGCTTAAGGAAAAACGATCCATAAAGAAAGTTTGGACATTTGGTAGAAACCCAGCCTGTGACTATCATT
TAGGAAACATTTCAAGACTGTCAAATAAGCATTTCCAAATACTACTAGGAGAAGACGGTAACCTTTTATT
GAATGACATTTCCACTAATGGGACCTGGTTAAATGGGCAAAAAGTCGAGAAGAACAGCAATCAGTTACTG
TCTCAAGGTGATGAAATAACCGTTGGTGTAGGCGTGGAATCAGATATTTTATCTCTGGTCATTTTCATAA
ACGACAAATTTAAGCAGTGCCTCGAACAGAACAAAGTTGATCGCCTCGAGTCCGGACTCAGATCTGGCAG
CGGTGGAGGCGATATCCCCGCCGCCAAGCGGGTGAAGCTGGACATGGTGAGCAAGGGCGAGGAGCTGTTC
ACCGGGGTGGTGCCCATCCTGGTCGAGCTGGACGGCGACGTAAACGGCCACAAGTTCAGCGTGTCCGGCG
AGGGCGAGGGCGATGCCACCTACGGCAAGCTGACCCTGAAGTTCATCTGCACCACCGGCAAGCTGCCCGT
GCCCTGGCCCACCCTCGTGACCACCCTGACCTTCGGCGTGCAGTGCTTCAGCCGCTACCCCGACCACATG
AAGCAGCACGACTTCTTCAAGTCCGCCATGCCCGAAGGCTACGTCCAGGAGCGCACCATCTTCTTCAAGG
ACGACGGCAACTACAAGACCCGCGCCGAGGTGAAGTTCGAGGGCGACACCCTGGTGAACCGCATCGAGCT
GAAGGGCATCGACTTCAAGGAGGACGGCAACATCCTGGGGCACAAGCTGGAGTACAACTACAACAGCCAC
AACGTCTATATCATGGCCGACAAGCAGAAGAACGGCATCAAGGCCAACTTCAAGATCCGCCACAACATCG
AGGACGGCAGCGTGCAGCTCGCCGACCACTACCAGCAGAACACCCCCATCGGCGACGGCCCCGTGCTGCT
GCCCGACAACCACTACCTGAGCACCCAGTCCGCCCTGAGCAAAGACCCCAACGAGAAGCGCGATCACATG
GTCCTGCTGGAGTTCGTGACCGCCGCCGGGATCACTCTCGGCATGGACGAGCTGTACAAGGGATCCGGCA
GTGCTGGTGGTAGTGCTGGTGGTAGTGCTGGTGGTAGTGCTGGTGGCAGTGCTGGTGGTAGTGCTGGTGG
TAGTGCTGGTGGCTCTAGAACCTTGAGAGAAATCGAGGAATTGTTGAGGAAAATCATTGAAGACAGCGTG
CGCAGTGTGGCCGAGCTGGAGGACATTGAGAAGTGGCTGAAGAAAATCTAAGAATTCGGGCCCGTTTAAA
CCCGCTGATCAGCCTCGACTGTGCCTTCTAGTTGCCAGCCATCTGTTGTTTGCCCCTCCCCCGTGCCTTC
CTTGACCCTGGAAGGTGCCACTCCCACTGTCCTTTCCTAATAAAATGAGGAAATTGCATCGCATTGTCTG
AGTAGGTGTCATTCTATTCTGGGGGGTGGGGTGGGGCAGGACAGCAAGGGGGAGGATTGGGAAGACAATA
GCAGGCATGCTGGGGATGCGGTGGGCTCTATGGCTTCTGAGGCGGAAAGAACCAGCTGGGGCTCTAGGGG
GTATCCCC
[124 nt withheld, positions 3719-3842]
C
[91 nt withheld, positions 3844-3934]
A
[49 nt withheld, positions 3936-3984]
CCTTTGACGTTGGAGTCCACGTTCTTT
[37 nt withheld, positions 4012-4048]
ACCCTATCTCGGTCTATTCTTTTGATTTATAAGGGATTTTGCCGATTTCGGCCTATTGGTTAAAAAATGA
GCTGATTTAACAAAAATTTAACGCGAATTAATTCTGTGGAATGTGTGTCAGTTAGGGTGTGGAAAGTCCC
CAGGCTCCCCAGCAGGCAGAAGTATGCAAAGCATGCATCTCAATTAGTCAGCAACCAGGTGTGGAAAGTC
CCCAGGCTCCCCAGCAGGCAGAAGTATGCAAAGCATGCATCTCAATTAGTCAGCAACCATAGTCCCGCCC
CTAACTCCGCCCATCCCGCCCCTAACTCCGCCCAGTTCCGCCCATTCTCCGCCCCATGGCTGACTAATTT
TTTTTATTTATGCAGAGGCCGAGGCCGCCTCTGCCTCTGAGCTATTCCAGAAGTAGTGAGGAGGCTTTTT
TGGAGGCCTAGGCTTTTGCAAAAAGCTCCCGGGAGCTTGTATATCCATTTTCGGATCTGATCAAGAGACA
GGATGAGGATCGTTTCGCATGATTGAACAAGATGGATTGCACGCAGGTTCTCCGGCCGCTTGGGTGGAGA
GGCTATTCGGCTATGACTGGGCACAACAGACAATCGGCTGCTCTGATGCCGCCGTGTTCCGGCTGTCAGC
GCAGGGGCGCCCGGTTCTTTTTGTCAAGACCGACCTGTCCGGTGCCCTGAATGAACTGCAGGACGAGGCA
GCGCGGCTATCGTGGCTGGCCACGACGGGCGTTCCTTGCGCAGCTGTGCTCGACGTTGTCACTGAAGCGG
GAAGGGACTGGCTGCTATTGGGCGAAGTGCCGGGGCAGGATCTCCTGTCATCTCACCTTGCTCCTGCCGA
GAAAGTATCCATCATGGCTGATGCAATGCGGCGGCTGCATACGCTTGATCCGGCTACCTGCCCATTCGAC
CACCAAGCGAAACATCGCATCGAGCGAGCACGTACTCGGATGGAAGCCGGTCTTGTCGATCAGGATGATC
TGGACGAAGAGCATCAGGGGCTCGCGCCAGCCGAACTGTTCGCCAGGCTCAAGGCGCGCATGCCCGACGG
CGAGGATCTCGTCGTGACCCATGGCGATGCCTGCTTGCCGAATATCATGGTGGAAAATGGCCGCTTTTCT
GGATTCATCGACTGTGGCCGGCTGGGTGTGGCGGACCGCTATCAGGACATAGCGTTGGCTACCCGTGATA
TTGCTGAAGAGCTTGGCGGCGAATGGGCTGACCGCTTCCTCGTGCTTTACGGTATCGCCGCTCCCGATTC
GCAGCGCATCGCCTTCTATCGCCTTCTTGACGAGTTCTTCTGAGCGGGACTCTGGGGTTCGAAATGACCG
ACCAAGCGACGCCCAACCTGCCATCACGAGATTTCGATTCCACCGCCGCCTTCTATGAAAGGTTGGGCTT
CGGAATCGTTTTCCGGGACGCCGGCTGGATGATCCTCCAGCGCGGGGATCTCATGCTGGAGTTCTTCGCC
CACCCCAACTTGTTTATTGCAGCTTATAATGGTTACAAATAAAGCAATAGCATCACAAATTTCACAAATA
AAGCATTTTTTTCACTGCATTCTAGTTGTGGTTTGTCCAAACTCATCAATGTATCTTATCATGTCTGTAT
ACCGTCGACCTCTAGCTAGAGCTTGGCGTAATCATGGTCATAGCTGTTTCCTGTGTGAAATTGTTATCCG
CTCACAATTCCACACAACATACGAGCCGGAAGCATAAAGTGTAAAGCCTGGGGTGCCTAATGAGTGAGCT
AACTCACATTAATTGCGTTGCGCTCACTGCCCGCTTTCCAGTCGGGAAACCTGTCGTGCCAGCTGCATTA
ATGAATCGGCCAACGCGCGGGGAGAGGCGGTTTGCGTATTGGGCGCTCTTCCGCTTCCTCGCTCACTGAC
TCGCTGCGCTCGGTCGTTCGGCTGCGGCGAGCGGTATCAGCTCACTCAAAGGCGGTAATACGGTTATCCA
CAGAATCAGGGGATAACGCAGGAAAGAACATGTGAGCAAAAGGCCAGCAAAAGGCCAGGAACCGTAAAAA
GGCCGCGTTGCTGGCGTTTTTCCATAGGCTCCGCCCCCCTGACGAGCATCACAAAAATCGACGCTCAAGT
CAGAGGTGGCGAAACCCGACAGGACTATAAAGATACCAGGCGTTTCCCCCTGGAAGCTCCCTCGTGCGCT
CTCCTGTTCCGACCCTGCCGCTTACCGGATACCTGTCCGCCTTTCTCCCTTCGGGAAGCGTGGCGCTTTC
TCATAGCTCACGCTGTAGGTATCTCAGTTCGGTGTAGGTCGTTCGCTCCAAGCTGGGCTGTGTGCACGAA
CCCCCCGTTCAGCCCGACCGCTGCGCCTTATCCGGTAACTATCGTCTTGAGTCCAACCCGGTAAGACACG
ACTTATCGCCACTGGCAGCAGCCACTGGTAACAGGATTAGCAGAGCGAGGTATGTAGGCGGTGCTACAGA
GTTCTTGAAGTGGTGGCCTAACTACGGCTACACTAGAAGAACAGTATTTGGTATCTGCGCTCTGCTGAAG
CCAGTTACCTTCGGAAAAAGAGTTGGTAGCTCTTGATCCGGCAAACAAACCACCGCTGGTAGCGGTGGTT
TTTTTGTTTGCAAGCAGCAGATTACGCGCAGAAAAAAAGGATCTCAAGAAGATCCTTTGATCTTTTCTAC
GGGGTCTGACGCTCAGTGGAACGAAAACTCACGTTAAGGGATTTTGGTCATGAGATTATCAAAAAGGATC
TTCACCTAGATCCTTTTAAATTAAAAATGAAGTTTTAAATCAATCTAAAGTATATATGAGTAAACTTGGT
CTGACAGTTACCAATGCTTAATCAGTGAGGCACCTATCTCAGCGATCTGTCTATTTCGTTCATCCATAGT
TGCCTGACTCCCCGTCGTGTAGATAACTACGATACGGGAGGGCTTACCATCTGGCCCCAGTGCTGCAATG
ATACCGCGAGACCCACGCTCACCGGCTCCAGATTTATCAGCAATAAACCAGCCAGCCGGAAGGGCCGAGC
GCAGAAGTGGTCCTGCAACTTTATCCGCCTCCATCCAGTCTATTAATTGTTGCCGGGAAGCTAGAGTAAG
TAGTTCGCCAGTTAATAGTTTGCGCAACGTTGTTGCCATTGCTACAGGCATCGTGGTGTCACGCTCGTCG
TTTGGTATGGCTTCATTCAGCTCCGGTTCCCAACGATCAAGGCGAGTTACATGATCCCCCATGTTGTGCA
AAAAAGCGGTTAGCTCCTTCGGTCCTCCGATCGTTGTCAGAAGTAAGTTGGCCGCAGTGTTATCACTCAT
GGTTATGGCAGCACTGCATAATTCTCTTACTGTCATGCCATCCGTAAGATGCTTTTCTGTGACTGGTGAG
TACTCAACCAAGTCATTCTGAGAATAGTGTATGCGGCGACCGAGTTGCTCTTGCCCGGCGTCAATACGGG
ATAATACCGCGCCACATAGCAGAACTTTAAAAGTGCTCATCATTGGAAAACGTTCTTCGGGGCGAAAACT
CTCAAGGATCTTACCGCTGTTGAGATCCAGTTCGATGTAACCCACTCGTGCACCCAACTGATCTTCAGCA
TCTTTTACTTTCACCAGCGTTTCTGGGTGAGCAAAAACAGGAAGGCAAAATGCCGCAAAAAAGGGAATAA
GGGCGACACGGAAATGTTGAATACTCATACTCTTCCTTTTTCAATATTATTGAAGCATTTATCAGGGTTA
TTGTCTCATGAGCGGATACATATTTGAATGTATTTAGAAAAATAAACAAATAGGGGTTCCGCGCACATTT
CCCCGAAAAGTGCCACCTGACGTC
